>Addgene plasmid #147429 | pAc5.1B-lambdaN-HA-DmCCR4-L42EI44E-dsRNAres_R | depositor full sequence | sequence record 289876 | Full Sequence
CTTCAAGGAATTAATTCTATATTCTAAAAACACAAATGATACTTCTAAAAAAAATCATGAATGGCATCAA
CTCTGAATCAAATCTTTGCAGATGCACCTACTTCTCATTTCCACTGTCACATCATTTTTCCAGATCTCGC
TGCCTGTTATGTGGCCCACAAACCAAGACACGTTTTATGGCCATTAAAGCTGGCTGATCGTCGCCAAACA
CCAAATACATATCAATATGTACATTCGAGAAAGAAGCGATCAAAGAAGCGTCTTCGGGCGAGTAGGAGAA
TGCGGAGGAGAAGGAGAACGAGCTGATCTAGTATCTCTCCACAATCCAATGCCAACTGACCAACTGGCCA
TATTCGGAGCAATTTGAAGCCAATTTCCATCGCCTGGCGATCGCTCCATTCTTGGCTATATGTTTTTCAC
CGTTCCCGGGGCCATTTTCAAAGACTCGTCGGTAAGATAAGATTGTGTCACTCGCTGTCTCTCTTCATTT
GTCGAAGAATGCTGAGGAATTTCGCGATGACGTCGGCGAGTATTTTGAAGAATGAGAATAATTTGTATTT
ATACGAAAATCAGTTAGTGGAATTTTCTACAAAAACATGTTATCTATAGATAATTTTGTTGCAAAATATG
TTGACTATGACAAAGATTGTATGTATATACCTTTAATGTATTCTCATTTTCTTATGTATTTATAATGGCA
ATGATGATACTGATGATATTTTAAGATGATGCCAGACCACAGGCTGATTTCTGCGTCTTTTGCCGAACGC
AGTGCATGTGCGGTTGTTGTTTTTTGGAATAGTTTCAATTTTCGGACTGTCCGCTTTGATTTCAGTTTCT
TGGCTTATTCAAAAAGCAAAGTAAAGCCAAAAAAGCGAGATGGCAATACCAAATGCGGCAAAACGGTAGT
GGAAGGAAAGGGGTGCGGGGCAGCGGAAGGAAGGGTGGGGCGGGGCGTGGCGGGGTCTGTGGCTGGGCGC
GACGTCACCGACGTTGGAGCCACTCCTTTGACCATGTGTGCGTGTGTGTATTATTCGTGTCTCGCCACTC
GCCGGTTGTTTTTTTCTTTTTATCTCGCTCTCTCTAGCGCCATCTCGTACGCATGCTCAACGCACCGCAT
GTTGCCGTGTCCTTTATGCGTCATTTTGGCTCGAAATAGGCAATTATTTAAACAAAGATTAGTCAACGAA
AACGCTAAAATAAATAAGTCTACAATATGGTTACTTATTGCCATGTGTGTGCAGCCAACGATAGCAACAA
AAGCAACAACACAGTGGCTTTCCCTCTTTCACTTTTTGTTTGCAAGCGCGTGCGAGCAAGACGGCACGAC
CGGCAAACGCAATTACGCTGACAAAGAGCAGACGAAGTTTTGGCCGAAAAACATCAAGGCGCCTGATACG
AATGCATTTGCAATAACAATTGCGATATTTAATATTGTTTATGAAGCTGTTTGACTTCAAAACACACAAA
AAAAAAAATAAAACAAATTATTTGAAAGAGAATTAGGAATCGGACAGCTTATCGTTACGGGCTAACAGCA
CACCGAGACGAAATAGCTTACCTGACGTCACAGCCTCTGGAAGAACTGCCGCCAAGCAGAGAGAGAGAGA
AAAAGAGGGAGAGCAGCTTAGACCGCATGTGCTTGTGTGTGAGGCGTCTCTCTCTTCGTCTCCTGTTTGC
GCAAACGCATAGACTGCACTGAGAAAATCGATTACCTATTTTTTATGAATGAATATTTGCACTATTACTA
TTCAAAACTATTAAGATAGCAATCACATTCAATAGCCAAATACTATACCACCTGAGCGATGCAACGAAAT
GATCAATTTGAGCAAAAATGCTGCATATTTAGGACGGCATCATTATAGAAATGCTTCTTGCTGTGTACTT
TTCTCTCGTCTGGCAGCTGTTTCGCCGTTATTGTTAAAACCGGCTTAAGTTAGGTGTGTTTTCTACGACT
AGTGATGCCCCTACTAGAAGATGTGTGTTGCACAAATGTCCCTGAATAACCAATTTGAAGTGCAGATAGC
AGTAAACGTAAGCTAATATGAATATTATTTAACTGTAATGTTTTAATATCGCTGGACATTACTAATAAAC
CCACTATAAACACATGTACATATGTATGTTTTGGCATACAATGAGTAGTTGGGGAAAAAATGTGTAAAAG
CACCGTGACCATCACAGCATAAAGATAACCAGCTGAAGTATCGAATATGAGTAACCCCCAAATTGAATCA
CATGCCGCAACTGATAGGACCCATGGAAGTACACTCTTCATGGCGATATACAAGACACACACAAGCACGA
ACACCCAGTTGCGGAGGAAATTCTCCGTAAATGAAAACCCAATCGGCGAACAATTCATACCCATATATGG
TAAAAGTTTTGAACGCGACTTGAGAGCGGAGAGCATTGCGGCTGATAAGGTTTTAGCGCTAAGCGGGCTT
TATAAAACGGGCTGCGGGACCAGTTTTCATATCACTACCGTTTGAGTTCTTGTGCTGTGTGGATACTCCT
CCCGACACAAAGCCGCTCCATCAGCCAGCAGTCGTCTAATCCAGAGACCCCGGATCGGGGTACCAACATG
GACGCACAAACACGACGACGTGAGCGTCGCGCTGAGAAACAAGCTCAATGGAAAGCTGCAAACGGTGGAT
CTCCTCCACATATGGCTTACCCATACGATGTTCCAGATTACGCTCCTCCAAGCTTGATGAAAGGCAATCA
TTATAAAATGTCTCGTAACAAGGATAAGTATGATTCCGCTAACCGCCGCCAACAAATTTTCTTGAGCCAA
GAAGATATCGCCGCCGGAAAAAAAACCAATTGGAGCGGAGAGGAAGAGACCGGATGTGTGCGTAACATTT
CCCCCAGCTTGTGGGAGTTCGAACACCTGACGGCTCTGTATTTGAATGATAATCAATTGTTGCGCCTGCC
GGCCGATGTGGGAATGTTGACGTCCCTGCGCACCCTGGATTTGAGCTCCAACAAACTGCGCAGCCTGCCG
GCCGAACTGGGAGAACTGATTCAACTGCGCGAGTTGCTGTTGAATAATAATTTCTTGCGTGTCTTGCCGT
ATGAAATTGGAAAATTGTTTCATCTGGTGATCCTGGGACTGATGGGAAACCCCTTGCAGAAAGAATTTAT
GAATATTTATAATGAGCCCAATGGAACCCAAAAGTTGCTGACGTATATGTTGGATAATCTGTCGTTCACG
GTCAACCCCCCCCCGCAACGCCCGTGGTTGCCCTTGGCTAAACCGAATAAGACCCGCCCCGCTTGTATCT
TCACCGTGATGTGTTACAACGTCCTGTGTGATAAATATGCCACCCGCCAGATGTATGGCTATTGCCCCAG
CTGGGCCCTGTGTTGGGAATATCGCAAGAAAAGCATCATCGACGAGATACGGCACTATGCAGCGGACATT
ATCAGTCTGCAGGAGATCGAAACGGAGCAATTCTATCACTTCTTCCTGCCGGAACTCAAGAACGATGGAT
ACGAGGGAATCTTCTCACCGAAGTCGCGTGCTAAGACTATGTCCGAGCTGGAGAGGAAGTACGTCGATGG
CTGTGCGATATTCTTCAGGGCGTCCAAGTTTACGCTGATCAAGGAATCACTGATCGAGTTCAATCAGCTG
GCAATGGCCAATGCCGAGGGCTCCGACAACATGCTGAACCGCGTAATGCCTAAGGATAACATCGGTCTGG
CCGCACTGCTCAAGGTGAAGGAGAACGCATGGGAGCCGATGTCCGAGGTGACGCAGATCTCGCAGCCGCT
GCTCGTCTGCACGGCGCACATACACTGGGACCCTGAGTTCTGCGACGTCAAGCTCATCCAGACGATGATG
CTTAGCAATGAGTTGAAGACGATCATCGACGAGGCGAGCCACAGTTTCCGACCTGGTCACAAGAACGACT
CCAATGCTGTCCAGCTGCTGCTGTGCGGTGACTTCAACTCGCTACCCGATTCAGGCGTTGTGGAGTTTCT
CGGCAAGGGCCGCGTTTCCATGGATCATTTGGACTTCAAGGACATGGGCTACAAGTCCTGCCTGCAGCGG
CTGCTCTCGAACGACACCAACGAGTTTACGCACTCGTTCAAGCTAGCCTCCGCCTACAACGAGGACATCA
TGCCGCACACCAACTATACGTTCGATTTTAAGGGCATCATCGACTACATTTTCTACACGAAGACGGGCAT
GGTGCCGCTGGGCCTGCTGGGTCCTGTCTCCAATGATTGGCTGCGCGAGAATAAGGTTGTTGGATGCCCA
CATCCGCATATACCCTCTGATCACTTCCCACTGCTGGTCGAGCTAGAGCTGATGCATACGGCTAGCCAAC
AGGCGCCTCCTAACGGGCTGATCAATCGCCGGTAATCTAGAGGGCCCGCGGTTCGAAGGTAAGCCTATCC
CTAACCCTCTCCTCGGTCTCGATTCTACGCGTACCGGTCATCATCACCATCACCATTGAGTTTAAACCCG
CTGATCAGCCTCGACTGTGCCTTCTAAGGCCTGAGCTCGCTGATCAGCCTCGATCGAGGATCCAGACATG
ATAAGATACATTGATGAGTTTGGACAAACCACAACTAGAATGCAGTGAAAAAAATGCTTTATTTGTGAAA
TTTGTGATGCTATTGCTTTATTTGTAACCATTATAAGCTGCAATAAACAAGTTAACAACAACAATTGCAT
TCATTTTATGTTTCAGGTTCAGGGGGAGGTGTGGGAGGTTTTTTAAAGCAAGTAAAACCTCTACAAATGT
GGTATGGCTGATTATGATCAGTCGACCGATGCCCTTGAGAGCCTTCAACCCAGTCAGCTCCTTCCGGTGG
GCGCGGGGCATGACTATCGTCGCCGCACTTATGACTGTCTTCTTTATCATGCAACTCGTAGGACAGGTGC
CGGCAGCGCTCTGGGTCATTTTCGGCGAGGACCGCTTTCGCTGGAGCGCGACGATGATCGGCCTGTCGCT
TGCGGTATTCGGAATCTTGCACGCCCTCGCTCAAGCCTTCGTCACTGGTCCCGCCACCAAACGTTTCGGC
GAGAAGCAGGCCATTATCGCCGGCATGGCGGCCGACGCGCTGGGCTACGTCTTGCTGGCGTTCGCGACGC
GAGGCTGGATGGCCTTCCCCATTATGATTCTTCTCGCTTCCGGCGGCATCGGGATGCCCGCGTTGCAGGC
CATGCTGTCCAGGCAGGTAGATGACGACCATCAGGGACAGCTTCAAGGATCGCTCGCGGCTCTTACCAGC
CAGCAAAAGGCCAGGAACCGTAAAAAGGCCGCGTTGCTGGCGTTTTTCCATAGGCTCCGCCCCCCTGACG
AGCATCACAAAAATCGACGCTCAAGTCAGAGGTGGCGAAACCCGACAGGACTATAAAGATACCAGGCGTT
TCCCCCTGGAAGCTCCCTCGTGCGCTCTCCTGTTCCGACCCTGCCGCTTACCGGATACCTGTCCGCCTTT
CTCCCTTCGGGAAGCGTGGCGCTTTCTCAATGCTCACGCTGTAGGTATCTCAGTTCGGTGTAGGTCGTTC
GCTCCAAGCTGGGCTGTGTGCACGAACCCCCCGTTCAGCCCGACCGCTGCGCCTTATCCGGTAACTATCG
TCTTGAGTCCAACCCGGTAAGACACGACTTATCGCCACTGGCAGCAGCCACTGGTAACAGGATTAGCAGA
GCGAGGTATGTAGGCGGTGCTACAGAGTTCTTGAAGTGGTGGCCTAACTACGGCTACACTAGAAGGACAG
TATTTGGTATCTGCGCTCTGCTGAAGCCAGTTACCTTCGGAAAAAGAGTTGGTAGCTCTTGATCCGGCAA
ACAAACCACCGCTGGTAGCGGTGGTTTTTTTGTTTGCAAGCAGCAGATTACGCGCAGAAAAAAAGGATCT
CAAGAAGATCCTTTGATCTTTTCTACGGGGTCTGACGCTCAGTGGAACGAAAACTCACGTTAAGGGATTT
TGGTCATGAGATTATCAAAAAGGATCTTCACCTAGATCCTTTTAAATTAAAAATGAAGTTTTAAATCAAT
CTAAAGTATATATGAGTAAACTTGGTCTGACAGTTACCAATGCTTAATCAGTGAGGCACCTATCTCAGCG
ATCTGTCTATTTCGTTCATCCATAGTTGCCTGACTCCCCGTCGTGTAGATAACTACGATACGGGAGGGCT
TACCATCTGGCCCCAGTGCTGCAATGATACCGCGAGACCCACGCTCACCGGCTCCAGATTTATCAGCAAT
AAACCAGCCAGCCGGAAGGGCCGAGCGCAGAAGTGGTCCTGCAACTTTATCCGCCTCCATCCAGTCTATT
AATTGTTGCCGGGAAGCTAGAGTAAGTAGTTCGCCAGTTAATAGTTTGCGCAACGTTGTTGCCATTGCTG
CAGGCATCGTGGTGTCACGCTCGTCGTTTGGTATGGCTTCATTCAGCTCCGGTTCCCAACGATCAAGGCG
AGTTACATGATCCCCCATGTTGTGCAAAAAAGCGGTTAGCTCCTTCGGTCCTCCGATCGTTGTCAGAAGT
AAGTTGGCCGCAGTGTTATCACTCATGGTTATGGCAGCACTGCATAATTCTCTTACTGTCATGCCATCCG
TAAGATGCTTTTCTGTGACTGGTGAGTACTCAACCAAGTCATTCTGAGAATAGTGTATGCGGCGACCGAG
TTGCTCTTGCCCGGCGTCAACACGGGATAATACCGCGCCACATAGCAGAACTTTAAAAGTGCTCATCATT
GGAAAACGTTCTTCGGGGCGAAAACTCTCAAGGATCTTACCGCTGTTGAGATCCAGTTCGATGTAACCCA
CTCGTGCACCCAACTGATCTTCAGCATCTTTTACTTTCACCAGCGTTTCTGGGTGAGCAAAAACAGGAAG
GCAAAATGCCGCAAAAAAGGGAATAAGGGCGACACGGAAATGTTGAATACTCATACTCTTCCTTTTTCAA
TATTATTGAAGCATTTATCAGGGTTATTGTCTCATGAGCGGATACATATTTGAATGTATTTAGAAAAATA
AACAAATAGGGGTTCCGCGCACATTTCCCCGAAAAGTGCCACCTGACGTCTAAGAAACCATTATTATCAT
GACATTAACCTATAAAAATAGGCGTATCACGAGGCCCTTTCGT
Features (pLannotate 1.2.2; 11 found; start..end, strand, type, name):
     56..2568    +  promoter       Ac5 promoter: Drosophila melanogaster actin 5C promoter
   2588..2653    +  CDS            N (fragment): REGN_LAMBD - Experimental evidence at protein level: Swiss-Prot protein existence level 1. Plays a role as a transcriptional antitermination factor that allows the virus to initiate its lytic phase. Activates expression of the delayed viral early genes by modifying host RNA polymerase (RNAP) into a form that is resistant to termination signals. This antitermination function requires the host NusA protein which serves to stabilize the interaction between antitermination protein N and host RNA polymerase. From Escherichia phage lambda (Bacteriophage lambda).
   2678..2704    +  CDS            3xHA (fragment): three tandem HA epitope tags
   2750..4372    +  CDS            CNOT6L: CNO6L_HUMAN - Also known as CCR4B From Homo sapiens (Human).
   4398..4439    +  CDS            V5 tag: epitope tag from simian virus 5
   4539..4673    -  polyA_signal   SV40 poly(A) signal: SV40 polyadenylation signal
   4696..4780    -  CDS            large T antigen (fragment): large T antigen from SV40 (simian virus 40)
   4781..5251    +  CDS            TcR (fragment): tetracycline efflux protein; tet; confers resistance to tetracycline
   5295..5883    -  rep_origin     ori: high-copy-number ColE1/pMB1/pBR322/pUC origin of replication
   6054..6914    -  CDS            AmpR: β-lactamase; bla; confers resistance to ampicillin, carbenicillin, and related antibiotics
   6915..7019    -  promoter       AmpR promoter: bla
