[The description below was written by a language model from this plasmid's Addgene catalogue record and pLannotate feature annotations shown in this document.]
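Description:
pAc5.1B-lambdaN-HA-DmCCR4-L42EI44E-dsRNAres_R is a 7.1 kb insect expression plasmid for producing a mutant form of the Drosophila melanogaster CCR4 deadenylase (gene twin, CG31137) in fly cells. The catalogue lists the backbone as unknown, but the name and annotated features point to a pAc5.1-type vector. It is propagated in E. coli through a ColE1/pUC-type origin and selected with ampicillin via the bla gene and its promoter. The record lists it as low copy even though the origin is annotated as a high-copy type. Short tetracycline-resistance and SV40 large T fragments are also annotated and appear to be backbone remnants. No marker for selection in insect cells is annotated.

Expression is driven by the constitutive Drosophila actin 5C promoter and terminated by an SV40 polyadenylation signal. The reading frame begins with a short fragment of the bacteriophage lambda N protein, followed by an HA epitope (detected as a partial 3xHA match) and then the CCR4 coding sequence. The annotation tool labelled this coding sequence by similarity to its human homologue CNOT6L, but the insert is the fly gene. A vector-derived V5 tag lies downstream; the record does not show whether it is in frame with the insert.

The lambda N peptide binds boxB RNA hairpins, so such fusions are typically used to tether a protein to a boxB-containing reporter mRNA and test its effect on that transcript. The HA tag allows detection or immunoprecipitation. The insert carries the L42E and I44E substitutions, whose functional consequence is not stated. "dsRNAres" indicates a version resistant to dsRNA, which suits complementation experiments after knockdown of the endogenous gene. The depositor notes three silent differences from the reference sequence that originate from their S2 cell line. The associated work concerns the architecture of the CCR4-NOT complex.
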