Addgene plasmid #147429: pAc5.1B-lambdaN-HA-DmCCR4-L42EI44E-dsRNAres_R
Purpose: Insect Expression of DmCCR4-L42EI44E-dsRNAres
Depositing lab: Elisa Izaurralde. Depositing organization: Max Planck Institute for Developmental Biology. Publication: NOT10 and C2orf29/NOT11 form a conserved module of the CCR4-NOT complex that docks onto the NOT1 N-terminal domain. Bawankar P, Loh B, Wohlbold L, Schmidt S, Izaurralde E. RNA Biol. 2013 Feb;10(2):228-44. doi: 10.4161/rna.23018. Epub 2013 Jan 9. PubMed 23303381.
Backbone
  Vector backbone: Unknown
  Vector type: Insect Expression
Growth in bacteria
  Bacterial resistance: Ampicillin, 100 μg/mL
  Growth temperature: 37°C
  Growth strain: DH5alpha
  Copy number: Low Copy
Gene/Insert
  Gene/Insert name: DmCCR4-L42EI44E-dsRNAres (alt names: twin; CG31137)
  Species: D. melanogaster (fly)
  Mutation: The following variations comprises from our S2 cell-line:3 silent mutations compared to the sequence given by NCBI: NM_170129.2;
  Entrez Gene: twin (a.k.a. Dmel_CG31137, BEST:GH20274, CCR4, CG17741, CG31137, CG5534, CT39331, Ccr4, Dmel\CG31137, Twin, ccr4, twn)
  Cloning method: Unknown
Terms and licenses: Academic/Nonprofit Terms; Industry Terms: Not Available to Industry
Depositor comments: Plasmids from this collection were made available to the research community and donated after the lab closed. Please note that the sequence provided by the depositing laboratory may be theoretical/predicted or based on Sanger sequencing results. There may be discrepancies between sequencing results obtained by Addgene and the depositor sequence. If an Addgene verified sequence is not available, please contact before placing your order to request that our lab fully sequence the plasmid.
How to cite: pAc5.1B-lambdaN-HA-DmCCR4-L42EI44E-dsRNAres_R was a gift from Elisa Izaurralde (Addgene plasmid # 147429 ; http://n2t.net/addgene:147429 ; RRID:Addgene_147429)
